>Addgene plasmid #25930 | pEGFP-RapR-FAK-YM-Y397F | depositor full sequence | sequence record 12153 | Author sequence
TAGTTATTAATAGTAATCAATTACGGGGTCATTAGTTCATAGCCCATATATGGAGTTCCGCGTTACATAA
CTTACGGTAAATGGCCCGCCTGGCTGACCGCCCAACGACCCCCGCCCATTGACGTCAATAATGACGTATG
TTCCCATAGTAACGCCAATAGGGACTTTCCATTGACGTCAATGGGTGGAGTATTTACGGTAAACTGCCCA
CTTGGCAGTACATCAAGTGTATCATATGCCAAGTACGCCCCCTATTGACGTCAATGACGGTAAATGGCCC
GCCTGGCATTATGCCCAGTACATGACCTTATGGGACTTTCCTACTTGGCAGTACATCTACGTATTAGTCA
TCGCTATTACCATGGTGATGCGGTTTTGGCAGTACATCAATGGGCGTGGATAGCGGTTTGACTCACGGGG
ATTTCCAAGTCTCCACCCCATTGACGTCAATGGGAGTTTGTTTTGGCACCAAAATCAACGGGACTTTCCA
AAATGTCGTAACAACTCCGCCCCATTGACGCAAATGGGCGGTAGGCGTGTACGGTGGGAGGTCTATATAA
GCAGAGCTGGTTTAGTGAACCGTCAGATCCGCTAGCGCTACCGGTCGCCACCATGGTGAGCAAGGGCGAG
GAGCTGTTCACCGGGGTGGTGCCCATCCTGGTCGAGCTGGACGGCGACGTAAACGGCCACAAGTTCAGCG
TGTCCGGCGAGGGCGAGGGCGATGCCACCTACGGCAAGCTGACCCTGAAGTTCATCTGCACCACCGGCAA
GCTGCCCGTGCCCTGGCCCACCCTCGTGACCACCCTGACCTACGGCGTGCAGTGCTTCAGCCGCTACCCC
GACCACATGAAGCAGCACGACTTCTTCAAGTCCGCCATGCCCGAAGGCTACGTCCAGGAGCGCACCATCT
TCTTCAAGGACGACGGCAACTACAAGACCCGCGCCGAGGTGAAGTTCGAGGGCGACACCCTGGTGAACCG
CATCGAGCTGAAGGGCATCGACTTCAAGGAGGACGGCAACATCCTGGGGCACAAGCTGGAGTACAACTAC
AACAGCCACAACGTCTATATCATGGCCGACAAGCAGAAGAACGGCATCAAGGTGAACTTCAAGATCCGCC
ACAACATCGAGGACGGCAGCGTGCAGCTCGCCGACCACTACCAGCAGAACACCCCCATCGGCGACGGCCC
CGTGCTGCTGCCCGACAACCACTACCTGAGCACCCAGTCCGCCCTGAGCAAAGACCCCAACGAGAAGCGC
GATCACATGGTCCTGCTGGAGTTCGTGACCGCCGCCGGGATCACTCTCGGCATGGACGAGCTGTACAAGT
CCGGACTCAGATCTGGAATGGCAGCTGCTTATCTTGACCCAAACTTGAATCACACACCAAGTTCGAGTAC
TAAGACTCACCTGGGTACTGGCATGGAACGGTCCCCTGGTGCAATGGAACGAGTATTAAAGGTCTTTCAT
CATTTTGAAAGCAGTAGTGAGCCAACCACCTGGGCCAGTATTATCAGGCATGGAGATGCTACTGATGTCA
GGGGCATCATTCAGAAGATAGTGGACAGTCACAAAGTAAAGCACGTGGCCTGCTATGGATTTCGCCTCAG
TCACCTGCGATCGGAGGAGGTGCACTGGCTGCACGTGGACATGGGTGTCTCCAGTGTGAGGGAGAAATAT
GAACTCGCCCACCCACCAGAGGAGTGGAAATATGAGTTGAGAATTCGTTACTTGCCAAAAGGATTTCTAA
ACCAGTTTACTGAAGATAAGCCAACATTGAATTTCTTCTATCAACAGGTGAAGAGTGACTACATGCAAGA
AATAGCTGATCAAGTAGACCAAGAAATAGCTTTGAAGTTGGGTTGTTTGGAAATTAGGCGATCCTATTGG
GAGATGAGGGGTAATGCCCTAGAGAAGAAGTCCAACTATGAAGTATTAGAAAAAGATGTTGGTTTAAAGC
GATTTTTTCCTAAGAGTTTACTGGATTCTGTCAAGGCCAAAACACTAAGAAAGCTGATCCAGCAAACATT
CAGGCAGTTTGCCAACCTTAATAGAGAAGAAAGCATCCTGAAATTCTTTGAGATTCTTTCTCCTGTGTAC
AGATTTGACAAAGAGTGCTTCAAGTGTGCCCTTGGGTCAAGTTGGATCATTTCTGTGGAATTGGCAATCG
GCCCAGAAGAAGGGATCAGTTACCTGACAGACAAAGGCTGCAATCCCACACACCTAGCAGACTTTAACCA
AGTGCAGACCATCCAGTACTCAAACAGTGAAGACAAAGACAGGAAAGGAATGCTACAACTCAAAATCGCT
GGTGCTCCTGAGCCTCTGACCGTGACGGCACCATCCCTAACCATTGCCGAGAACATGGCCGACCTGATTG
ATGGATACTGCCGGCTGGTGAATGGAGCCACACAATCTTTCATCATCAGACCCCAGAAAGAAGGTGAACG
GGCGTTGCCATCAATACCAAAGTTGGCCAACAGTGAAAAGCAAGGCATGCGGACACATGCAGTCTCTGTG
TCAGAGACAGATGACTATGCAGAGATCATCGATGAGGAAGACACATACACCATGCCCTCGACCAGGGATT
ATGAGATTCAGAGAGAAAGAATAGAACTTGGACGCTGTATTGGAGAAGGTCAGTTTGGAGATGTACATCA
AGGCGTGTACGGCCCAGGAACCTGCGTGGTGCACTACACCGGGATGCTTGAAGATGGAAAGAAATTTGAT
TCCTCCCGGGACAGAAACAAGCCCTTTAAGTTTATGCTAGGCAAGCAGGAGGTGATCCGAGGCTGGGAAG
AAGGGGTTGCCCAGATGAGTGTGGGTCAGAGAGCCAAACTGACTATATCTCCAGATTATGCCTATGGTGC
CACTGGGCACCCAGGCATCATCCCACCACATGCCACTCTCGTCTTCGATGTGGAGCTTCTAAAACTGGAA
GGCCCAGGTTTGGCTGTTGCAATCAAAACATGTAAAAACTGTACTTCGGACAGCGTGAGAGAGAAGTTCC
TTCAAGAAGCCTTAACAATGCGTCAGTTTGACCATCCTCACATCGTGAAGCTGATTGGAGTCATTACAGA
GAACCCTGTCTGGATAATCATGGAGTTGTGCACACTTGGAGAGCTGAGGTCATTTTTGCAAGTAAGAAAA
TACAGCTTGGACCTGGCATCTTTGATATTATATGCCTATCAGCTTAGTACAGCACTCGCGTATCTGGAGA
GCAAAAGATTTGTTCACAGGGACATTGCTGCTCGGAATGTTCTGGTGTCTTCAAATGATTGTGTAAAATT
GGGAGACTTTGGATTATCTCGATATATGGAAGACAGTACTTACTATAAAGCTTCCAAAGGAAAATTACCT
ATTAAATGGATGGCTCCAGAGTCAATCAATTTTCGACGTTTTACCTCAGCTAGTGACGTGTGGATGTTTG
GTGTGTGTATGTGGGAGATACTGATGCATGGCGTGAAGCCTTTTCAAGGAGTGAAGAACAATGATGTGAT
CGGTCGAATTGAAAATGGGGAAAGATTACCAATGCCTCCAAATTGTCCTCCCACCCTCTACAGCCTTATG
ACGAAATGTTGGGCCTATGACCCCAGCAGGCGGCCCAGGTTTACTGAACTAAAAGCTCAGCTCAGCACAA
TCCTGGAGGAGGAGAAGGTGCAGCAAGAAGAACGGATGAGGATGGAATCCAGAAGACAGGCTACCGTGTC
CTGGGACTCTGGAGGGTCTGATGAAGCACCACCCAAGCCCAGCAGACCTGGTTATCCTAGCCCGAGATCC
AGTGAAGGATTTTATCCCAGCCCACAGCACATGGTCCAGACCAATCACTACCAGGTCTCTGGCTACCCGG
GTTCCCATGGAATCCCAGCCATGGCTGGCAGCATTTACCAAGGTCAGGCATCTCTTCTGGACCAGACAGA
ATTGTGGAATCACAGACCTCAGGAGATGTCCATGTGGCAGCCCAGTGTGGAGGATTCGGCAGCTTTGGAC
CTTCGAGGGATGGGACAAGTGCTTCCCCCTCACCTGATGGAAGAGCGGCTAATCCGACAGCAGCAGGAAA
TGGAAGAAGACCAGCGCTGGCTGGAGAAGGAAGAGCGATTCCTGAAACCTGATGTGAGGCTCTCTCGAGG
CAGCATCGACAGGGAAGACGGGAGTTTTCAGGGTCCGACTGGAAACCAACACATCTATCAGCCTGTGGGG
AAGCCAGATCCTGCAGCTCCACCAAAGAAACCTCCTCGCCCTGGAGCACCTGGCCACCTAAGCAACCTGT
CCAGCATCAGCAGCCCTGCAGACAGCTACAATGAGGGTGTCAAGCTTCAGCCCCAGGAAATCAGCCCCCC
TCCCACTGCCAACCTTGACCGGTCCAATGACAAGGTATATGAAAATGTGACAGGCCTAGTGAAGGCTGTC
ATCGAGATGTCCAGCAAAATCCAGCCAGCTCCTCCAGAAGAGTACGTCCCTATGGTGAAGGAAGTTGGCC
TGGCCCTGCGGACCTTACTAGCCACGGTGGATGAGACCATTCCTGCTCTTCCAGCCAGCACTCATCGAGA
GATCGAGATGGCACAGAAGCTGCTGAACTCCGACTTAGGCGAGCTCATCAGCAAGATGAAGCTGGCGCAG
CAGTACGTCATGACCAGCCTGCAGCAGGAGTATAAGAAGCAGATGCTGACAGCTGCTCACGCCCTGGCTG
TGGATGCCAAGAACCTACTTGATGTTATTGATCAAGCAAGACTGAAAATGCTAGGGCAGACACGGCCACA
CTGAGTCGACGGTACCGCGGGCCCGGGATCCACCGGATCTAGATAACTGATCATAATCAGCCATACCACA
TTTGTAGAGGTTTTACTTGCTTTAAAAAACCTCCCACACCTCCCCCTGAACCTGAAACATAAAATGAATG
CAATTGTTGTTGTTAACTTGTTTATTGCAGCTTATAATGGTTACAAATAAAGCAATAGCATCACAAATTT
CACAAATAAAGCATTTTTTTCACTGCATTCTAGTTGTGGTTTGTCCAAACTCATCAATGTATCTTAACGC
GTAAATTGTAAGCGTTAATATTTTGTTAAAATTCGCGTTAAATTTTTGTTAAATCAGCTCATTTTTTAAC
CAATAGGCCGAAATCGGCAAAATCCCTTATAAATCAAAAGAATAGACCGAGATAGGGT
[37 nt withheld, positions 5169-5205]
AAAGAACGTGGACTCCAACGTCAAAGG
[49 nt withheld, positions 5233-5281]
T
[91 nt withheld, positions 5283-5373]
G
[124 nt withheld, positions 5375-5498]
CAGGTGGCACTTTTCGGGGAAATGTGCGCGGAACCCCTATTTGTTTATTTTTCTAAATACATTCAAATAT
GTATCCGCTCATGAGACAATAACCCTGATAAATGCTTCAATAATATTGAAAAAGGAAGAGTCCTGAGGCG
GAAAGAACCAGCTGTGGAATGTGTGTCAGTTAGGGTGTGGAAAGTCCCCAGGCTCCCCAGCAGGCAGAAG
TATGCAAAGCATGCATCTCAATTAGTCAGCAACCAGGTGTGGAAAGTCCCCAGGCTCCCCAGCAGGCAGA
AGTATGCAAAGCATGCATCTCAATTAGTCAGCAACCATAGTCCCGCCCCTAACTCCGCCCATCCCGCCCC
TAACTCCGCCCAGTTCCGCCCATTCTCCGCCCCATGGCTGACTAATTTTTTTTATTTATGCAGAGGCCGA
GGCCGCCTCGGCCTCTGAGCTATTCCAGAAGTAGTGAGGAGGCTTTTTTGGAGGCCTAGGCTTTTGCAAA
GATCGATCAAGAGACAGGATGAGGATCGTTTCGCATGATTGAACAAGATGGATTGCACGCAGGTTCTCCG
GCCGCTTGGGTGGAGAGGCTATTCGGCTATGACTGGGCACAACAGACAATCGGCTGCTCTGATGCCGCCG
TGTTCCGGCTGTCAGCGCAGGGGCGCCCGGTTCTTTTTGTCAAGACCGACCTGTCCGGTGCCCTGAATGA
ACTGCAAGACGAGGCAGCGCGGCTATCGTGGCTGGCCACGACGGGCGTTCCTTGCGCAGCTGTGCTCGAC
GTTGTCACTGAAGCGGGAAGGGACTGGCTGCTATTGGGCGAAGTGCCGGGGCAGGATCTCCTGTCATCTC
ACCTTGCTCCTGCCGAGAAAGTATCCATCATGGCTGATGCAATGCGGCGGCTGCATACGCTTGATCCGGC
TACCTGCCCATTCGACCACCAAGCGAAACATCGCATCGAGCGAGCACGTACTCGGATGGAAGCCGGTCTT
GTCGATCAGGATGATCTGGACGAAGAGCATCAGGGGCTCGCGCCAGCCGAACTGTTCGCCAGGCTCAAGG
CGAGCATGCCCGACGGCGAGGATCTCGTCGTGACCCATGGCGATGCCTGCTTGCCGAATATCATGGTGGA
AAATGGCCGCTTTTCTGGATTCATCGACTGTGGCCGGCTGGGTGTGGCGGACCGCTATCAGGACATAGCG
TTGGCTACCCGTGATATTGCTGAAGAGCTTGGCGGCGAATGGGCTGACCGCTTCCTCGTGCTTTACGGTA
TCGCCGCTCCCGATTCGCAGCGCATCGCCTTCTATCGCCTTCTTGACGAGTTCTTCTGAGCGGGACTCTG
GGGTTCGAAATGACCGACCAAGCGACGCCCAACCTGCCATCACGAGATTTCGATTCCACCGCCGCCTTCT
ATGAAAGGTTGGGCTTCGGAATCGTTTTCCGGGACGCCGGCTGGATGATCCTCCAGCGCGGGGATCTCAT
GCTGGAGTTCTTCGCCCACCCTAGGGGGAGGCTAACTGAAACACGGAAGGAGACAATACCGGAAGGAACC
CGCGCTATGACGGCAATAAAAAGACAGAATAAAACGCACGGTGTTGGGTCGTTTGTTCATAAACGCGGGG
TTCGGTCCCAGGGCTGGCACTCTGTCGATACCCCACCGAGACCCCATTGGGGCCAATACGCCCGCGTTTC
TTCCTTTTCCCCACCCCACCCCCCAAGTTCGGGTGAAGGCCCAGGGCTCGCAGCCAACGTCGGGGCGGCA
GGCCCTGCCATAGCCTCAGGTTACTCATATATACTTTAGATTGATTTAAAACTTCATTTTTAATTTAAAA
GGATCTAGGTGAAGATCCTTTTTGATAATCTCATGACCAAAATCCCTTAACGTGAGTTTTCGTTCCACTG
AGCGTCAGACCCCGTAGAAAAGATCAAAGGATCTTCTTGAGATCCTTTTTTTCTGCGCGTAATCTGCTGC
TTGCAAACAAAAAAACCACCGCTACCAGCGGTGGTTTGTTTGCCGGATCAAGAGCTACCAACTCTTTTTC
CGAAGGTAACTGGCTTCAGCAGAGCGCAGATACCAAATACTGTCCTTCTAGTGTAGCCGTAGTTAGGCCA
CCACTTCAAGAACTCTGTAGCACCGCCTACATACCTCGCTCTGCTAATCCTGTTACCAGTGGCTGCTGCC
AGTGGCGATAAGTCGTGTCTTACCGGGTTGGACTCAAGACGATAGTTACCGGATAAGGCGCAGCGGTCGG
GCTGAACGGGGGGTTCGTGCACACAGCCCAGCTTGGAGCGAACGACCTACACCGAACTGAGATACCTACA
GCGTGAGCTATGAGAAAGCGCCACGCTTCCCGAAGGGAGAAAGGCGGACAGGTATCCGGTAAGCGGCAGG
GTCGGAACAGGAGAGCGCACGAGGGAGCTTCCAGGGGGAAACGCCTGGTATCTTTATAGTCCTGTCGGGT
TTCGCCACCTCTGACTTGAGCGTCGATTTTTGTGATGCTCGTCAGGGGGGCGGAGCCTATGGAAAAACGC
CAGCAACGCGGCCTTTTTACGGTTCCTGGCCTTTTGCTGGCCTTTTGCTCACATGTTCTTTCCTGCGTTA
TCCCCTGATTCTGTGGATAACCGTATTACCGCCATGCAT
Features (pLannotate 1.2.2; 15 found; start..end, strand, type, name):
     61..364     +  enhancer       CMV enhancer: human cytomegalovirus immediate early enhancer
    365..568     +  promoter       CMV promoter: human cytomegalovirus (CMV) immediate early promoter
    613..1329    +  CDS            EGFP: EGFP is a basic (constitutively fluorescent) green fluorescent protein published in 1996, derived from Aequorea victoria. It is reported to be a rapidly-maturing weak dimer with moderate acid sensitivity.
   1348..4761    +  CDS            Ptk2: FAK1_MOUSE - Also known as Fadk, Fak, Fak1, Kiaa4203. Experimental evidence at protein level: Swiss-Prot protein existence level 1. [Isoform 9]: Does not contain a kinase domain and inhibits PTK2/FAK1 phosphorylation and signaling. Its enhanced expression can attenuate the nuclear accumulation of LPXN and limit its ability to enhance serum response factor (SRF)-dependent gene transcription (By similarity). From Mus musculus (Mouse).
   4764..4791    +  misc_feature   MCS (fragment): multiple cloning site
   4808..4892    +  CDS            large T antigen (fragment): large T antigen from SV40 (simian virus 40)
   4915..5036    +  polyA_signal   SV40 poly(A) signal: SV40 polyadenylation signal
   5070..5498    -  rep_origin     f1 ori (sequence partly withheld): f1 bacteriophage origin of replication; arrow indicates direction of (+) strand synthesis
   5525..5629    +  promoter       AmpR promoter: bla
   5631..5988    +  promoter       SV40 promoter: SV40 enhancer and early promoter
   6023..6817    +  CDS            NeoR/KanR: aminoglycoside phosphotransferase from Tn5; aph(3')-II (or nptII); confers resistance to neomycin, kanamycin, and G418 (Geneticin®)
   6838..6990    +  CDS            ble (fragment): BLE_KLEPN - Experimental evidence at protein level: Swiss-Prot protein existence level 1. Binding protein with a strong affinity to the bleomycin family of antibiotics. Binds to CL990; an antimitotic-antibiotic compound. From Klebsiella pneumoniae.
   7049..7096    +  polyA_signal   HSV TK poly(A) signal: herpes simplex virus thymidine kinase polyadenylation signal (Cole and Stacy, 1985)
   7187..7203    -  polyA_signal   bGH poly(A) signal (fragment): bovine growth hormone polyadenylation signal
   7425..8013    +  rep_origin     ori: high-copy-number ColE1/pMB1/pBR322/pUC origin of replication
