[The description below was written by a language model from this plasmid's Addgene catalogue record and pLannotate feature annotations shown in this document.]
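Description:
pEGFP-RapR-FAK-YM-Y397F is a mammalian expression plasmid built on the pEGFP-C1 backbone. It encodes an engineered focal adhesion kinase (FAK, gene Ptk2) fused at its N terminus to EGFP. The fusion is transcribed from the human cytomegalovirus immediate-early enhancer and promoter and terminated by the SV40 polyadenylation signal. The insert of about 3.4 kb sits between BglII and BamHI sites, both of which are retained. FAK is of mouse origin, and the "RapR" element is a fragment of human FKBP. The associated publication concerns engineered allosteric activation of kinases in living cells, so the FKBP fragment is presumably the regulatory module that makes kinase activity controllable. The record does not say where it is placed within FAK, and the feature table annotates the whole region as a single Ptk2 coding sequence.

This variant carries three FAK substitutions. Y180A and M183A give the "YM" in the name, and Y397F replaces the tyrosine generally known as FAK's main autophosphorylation site, which suggests a use in testing how much that site contributes to signalling by the engineered kinase. The depositor notes that the uploaded sequence is based on the wild-type version, so the annotated 8,127 nt record may not show these mutations.

In bacteria the plasmid replicates from a high-copy pUC-type origin and is selected with kanamycin. The NeoR/KanR gene is driven by both a bacterial promoter and the SV40 early promoter and is followed by the HSV TK polyadenylation signal, so it can also support G418 selection in mammalian cells. An f1 origin is also present. The short large T antigen, ble and bGH poly(A) fragments in the annotation appear to be backbone remnants rather than functional parts.
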