Addgene plasmid #25930: pEGFP-RapR-FAK-YM-Y397F
Depositing lab: Klaus Hahn. Depositing organization: University of North Carolina at Chapel Hill. Publication: Engineered allosteric activation of kinases in living cells. Karginov AV, Ding F, Kota P, Dokholyan NV, Hahn KM. Nat Biotechnol. 2010 Jul;28(7):743-7. doi: 10.1038/nbt.1639. Epub 2010 Jun 27. PubMed 20581846.
Backbone
  Vector backbone: pEGFP-C1
  Backbone size w/o insert (bp): 4700
  Vector type: Mammalian Expression
Growth in bacteria
  Bacterial resistance: Kanamycin, 50 μg/mL
  Growth temperature: 37°C
  Growth strain: DH5alpha
  Copy number: High Copy
Gene/Insert
  Gene/Insert name: RapR-FAK
  Species: H. sapiens (human), M. musculus (mouse)
  Insert size (bp): 3400
  Mutation: This pEGFP-RapR-FAK-YM-Y397F plasmid contains the FAK mutations Y180A and M183A, as well as the mutation Y397F. (The uploaded sequence is based on wt). FAK is murine and the FKBP fragment (called RapR in the plasmid name) is human.
  Entrez Gene: Ptk2 (a.k.a. FADK 1, FAK, FRNK, Fadk, p125FAK)
  Tag / fusion protein: EGFP (N terminal on backbone)
  Cloning method: Restriction Enzyme; 5′ cloning site BglII (not destroyed); 3′ cloning site BamHI (not destroyed)
  Sequencing primers: 5′ CMV-Fw
Terms and licenses: Academic/Nonprofit Terms; Industry Terms: Not Available to Industry
How to cite: pEGFP-RapR-FAK-YM-Y397F was a gift from Klaus Hahn (Addgene plasmid # 25930 ; http://n2t.net/addgene:25930 ; RRID:Addgene_25930)
