>Addgene plasmid #25930 | pEGFP-RapR-FAK-YM-Y397F | addgene partial sequence | sequence record 31649 | 25930 with SV40pA-R
TTAACAACAACAATTGCATTCATTTTATGTTTCAGGTTCAGGGGGAGGTGTGGGAGGTTTTTTAAAGCAA
GTAAAACCTCTACAAATGTGGTATGGCTGATTATGATCAGTTATCTAGATCCGGTGGATCCCGGGCCCGC
GGTACCGTCGACTCAGTGTGGCCGTGTCTGCCCTAGCATTTTCAGTCTTGCTTGATCAATAACATCAAGT
AGGTTCTTGGCATCCACAGCCAGGGCGTGAGCAGCTGTCAGCATCTGCTTCTTATACTCCTGCTGCAGGC
TGGTCATGACGTACTGCTGCGCCAGCTTCATCTTGCTGATGAGCTCGCCTAAGTCGGAGTTCAGCAGCTT
CTGTGCCATCTCGATCTCTCGATGAGTGCTGGCTGGAAGAGCAGGAATGGTCTCATCCACCGTGGCTAGT
AAGGTCCGCAGGGCCAGGCCAACTTCCTTCACCATAGGGACGTACTCTTCTGGAGGAGCTGGCTGGATTT
TGCTGGACATCTCGATGACAGCCTTCACTAGGCCTGTCACATTTTCATATACCTTGTCATTGGACCGGTC
AAGGTTGGCAGTGGGAGGGGGGCTGATTTCCTGGGGCTGAAGCTTGACACCCTCATTGTAGCTGTCTGCA
GGGCTGCTGATGCTGGACAGGTTGCTTAGGTGGCCAGGTGCTCCAGGGCGAGGAGGTTTCTTTGGTGGAG
CTGCAGGATCTGGCTTCCCCACAGGCTGATAGATGTGTTGGTTTCCAGTCGGACCCTGAAAACTCCCGTC
TTCCCTGTCGATGCTGCCTCGAGAGAGCCTCACATCAGGTTTCAGGAATCGCTCTTCCTTCTCCAGCCAG
CGCTGGTCTTCTTCCATTTCCTGCTGCTGTCGGATTAGCCGCTC
