>Addgene plasmid #25930 | pEGFP-RapR-FAK-YM-Y397F | addgene partial sequence | sequence record 31650 | 25930 with mFAK-F (ttaaccaagtgcagaccatcc)
ACTCAAAATCGCTGGTGCTCCTGAGCCTCTGACCGTGACGGCACCATCCCTAACCATTGCCGAGAACATG
GCCGACCTGATTGATGGATACTGCCGGCTGGTGAATGGAGCCACACAATCTTTCATCATCAGACCCCAGA
AAGAAGGTGAACGGGCGTTGCCATCAATACCAAAGTTGGCCAACAGTGAAAAGCAAGGCATGCGGACACA
TGCAGTCTCTGTGTCAGAGACAGATGACTTTGCAGAGATCATCGATGAGGAAGACACATACACCATGCCC
TCGACCAGGGATTATGAGATTCAGAGAGAAAGAATAGAACTTGGACGCTGTATTGGAGAAGGTCAGTTTG
GAGATGTACATCAAGGCGTGTACGGCCCAGGAACCTGCGTGGTGCACTACACCGGGATGCTTGAAGATGG
AAAGAAATTTGATTCCTCCCGGGACAGAAACAAGCCCTTTAAGTTTATGCTAGGCAAGCAGGAGGTGATC
CGAGGCTGGGAAGAAGGGGTTGCCCAGATGAGTGTGGGTCAGAGAGCCAAACTGACTATATCTCCAGATT
ATGCCTATGGTGCCACTGGGCACCCAGGCATCATCCCACCACATGCCACTCTCGTCTTCGATGTGGAGCT
TCTAAAACTGGAAGGCCCAGGTTTGGCTGTTGCAATCAAAACATGTAAAAACTGTACTTCGGACAGCGTG
AGAGAGAAGTTCCTTCAAGAAGCCTTAACAATGCGTCAGTTTGACCATCCTCACATCGTGAAGCTGATTG
GAGTCATTACAGAGAACCCTGTCTGGATAATCATGGAGTTGTGCACACTTGGAGAGCTGAGGTCATTTTT
GCAAGTAAG
