>Addgene plasmid #25930 | pEGFP-RapR-FAK-YM-Y397F | addgene partial sequence | sequence record 31651 | 25930 with EGFP-C
TGGACGAGCTGTACAAGTCCGGACTCAGATCTGGAATGGCAGCTGCTTATCTTGACCCAAACTTGAATCA
CACACCAAGTTCGAGTACTAAGACTCACCTGGGTACTGGCATGGAACGGTCCCCTGGTGCAATGGAACGA
GTATTAAAGGTCTTTCATCATTTTGAAAGCAGTAGTGAGCCAACCACCTGGGCCAGTATTATCAGGCATG
GAGATGCTACTGATGTCAGGGGCATCATTCAGAAGATAGTGGACAGTCACAAAGTAAAGCACGTGGCCTG
CTATGGATTTCGCCTCAGTCACCTGCGATCGGAGGAGGTGCACTGGCTGCACGTGGACATGGGTGTCTCC
AGTGTGAGGGAGAAATATGAACTCGCCCACCCACCAGAGGAGTGGAAATATGAGTTGAGAATTCGTTACT
TGCCAAAAGGATTTCTAAACCAGTTTACTGAAGATAAGCCAACATTGAATTTCTTCTATCAACAGGTGAA
GAGTGACTACATGCAAGAAATAGCTGATCAAGTAGACCAAGAAATAGCTTTGAAGTTGGGTTGTTTGGAA
ATTAGGCGATCCGCTTGGGAGGCGAGGGGTAATGCCCTAGAGAAGAAGTCCAACTATGAAGTATTAGAAA
AAGATGTTGGTTTAAAGCGATTTTTTCCTAAGAGTTTACTGGATTCTGTCAAGGCCAAAACACTAAGAAA
GCTGATCCAGCAAACATTCAGGCAGTTTGCCAACCTTAATAGAGAAGAAAGCATCCTGAAATTCTTTGAG
ATTCTTTCTCCTGTGTACAGATTTGACAAAGAGTGCTTCAAGTGTGCCCTTGGGTCAAGTTGGATCATTT
CTGTGGAATTGGCAATCGGCCCAGAAGAAGGGATCAGTTACCTGACAGACAAAGGCTGCAATCCCACACA
CCTAGCAGACTTTAACCAAGTGCAGACCATCCAGTACTCA
